Addgene plasmid #69028: pMSCV-KD-mAbl
Purpose: Retorviral vector encoding Kinase Defective mouse c-Abl
Depositing lab: Jean Wang. Depositing organization: University of California, San Diego (UCSD). Publication: Persistent inhibition of ABL tyrosine kinase causes enhanced apoptotic response to TRAIL and disrupts the pro-apoptotic effect of chloroquine. Sridevi P, Nhiayi MK, Setten RL, Wang JY. PLoS One. 2013 Oct 11;8(10):e77495. doi: 10.1371/journal.pone.0077495. eCollection 2013. PONE-D-13-06320 PubMed 24147007.
Backbone
  Vector backbone: pMSCV-hygro
  Backbone size w/o insert (bp): 7000
  Total vector size (bp): 10393
  Vector type: Mammalian Expression, Retroviral
  Selectable markers: Hygromycin
Growth in bacteria
  Bacterial resistance: Ampicillin, 100 μg/mL
  Growth temperature: 37°C
  Growth strain: Stbl2
  Copy number: High Copy
Gene/Insert
  Gene/Insert name: mouse c-Abl Type VI - kinase defective
  Species: M. musculus (mouse)
  Insert size (bp): 3429
  Mutation: The KD (kinase defective) mutation is at Lysine 290 (K290H). This creates an ApaLI site in the KD mutant that is not in the WT construct.
  Tag / fusion protein: FLAG tag inserted at Internal SalI site (2934 bp)
Terms and licenses: Academic/Nonprofit Terms; Industry Terms: Not Available to Industry
How to cite: pMSCV-KD-mAbl was a gift from Jean Wang (Addgene plasmid # 69028 ; http://n2t.net/addgene:69028 ; RRID:Addgene_69028)
