[The description below was written by a language model from this plasmid's Addgene catalogue record.]
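Description:
pMSCV-KD-mAbl is a retroviral mammalian expression plasmid built on the pMSCV-hygro backbone (about 7 kb), giving a total size of roughly 10.4 kb. It is maintained in bacteria as a high-copy plasmid under ampicillin selection, and the recorded host is a recombination-deficient strain of the kind commonly chosen to keep the repeated long terminal repeats of retroviral vectors stable. In mammalian cells, stably transduced populations are selected with hygromycin. No feature table accompanies the record, so promoters and other elements are not listed explicitly. In MSCV-type vectors generally, the murine stem cell virus 5' LTR drives transcription of the insert, and a packaging signal allows the genomic RNA to be encapsidated when the plasmid is introduced into a packaging cell line.

The insert is a cDNA of about 3.4 kb encoding mouse c-Abl, recorded as the "Type VI" form, carrying a kinase-defective mutation in which lysine 290 is replaced by histidine (K290H). This lysine substitution abolishes tyrosine kinase activity, according to the record's designation of the mutant as kinase defective. It also creates an ApaLI restriction site absent from the wild-type construct, which provides a convenient diagnostic digest to tell the two apart. A FLAG epitope is inserted internally at a SalI site within the coding sequence rather than at either terminus, allowing detection or immunoprecipitation of the expressed protein.

The construct is intended for producing retrovirus to stably express catalytically inactive c-Abl, typically as a control or comparison alongside wild-type Abl. The associated work concerns ABL kinase inhibition and apoptotic responses to TRAIL and chloroquine.
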