>Addgene plasmid #69028 | pMSCV-KD-mAbl | addgene partial sequence | sequence record 123139 | pBABE5 5'-CTTTATCCAGCCCTCAC-3'
GAATTAGATCTCTCGAGCGGCCGCGAATTCCGCACCTATTATTGCTTTATGGGGCAGCAGCCTGGAAAAG
TTCTTGGGGACCAAAGAAGGCCTAGTTTGCCCGCCCTGCATTTTATCAAAGGGGCAGGGAAGAGGGACTC
ATCGAGGCATGGGGGCCCACACTGCAATGTCTTTGTGGAACACGAAGCCCTGCAGAGGCCAGTGGCATCT
GACTTTGAGCCCCAGGGTCTCAGCGAAGCAGCTCGATGGAACTCCAAGGAAAACCTTCTTGCTGGGCCCA
GTGAAAATGACCCCAACCTTTTTGTGGCACTCTATGATTTTGTGGCCAGTGGAGATAACACTCTCAGCAT
CACTAAAGGTGAAAAGCTCCGGGTCTTGGGTTATAATCACAATGGGGAATGGTGTGAAGCCCAAACGAAA
AATGGCCAAGGATGGGTCCCAAGCAACTACATCACCCCCGTCAACAGCCTGGAGAAACATTCCTGGTATC
ATGGCCCTGTATCTCGGAATGCTGCTGAGTATCTGCTGAGCAGCGGAATCAACGGCAGCTTCTTAGTGCG
GGAGAGTGAGAGTAGCCCTGGCCAGAGATCCATCTCGCTGCGGTATGAAGGGAGGGTGTACCACTACAGG
ATCAACACTGCCTCTGATGGCAAGCTGTACGTGTCCTCCGAGAGCCGCTTCAACACTCTGGCTGAGTTAG
TTCACCATCACTCCACGGTGGCTGATGGCCTCATCACCACACTCCACTACCCAGCTCCCAAGCGCAACAA
GCCCACTATCTACGGTGTGTCCCCCAACTACGACAAGTGGGAAATGGAGCGCACCGACATCACCATGAAG
CACAAGTTGGGTGGAGGCCAGTACGGGGAGGTGTACGAGGGCGTTTGGAAGAAGTACAGCCTCACTGTGG
CCGTGCACACCTTGAAGGAGGACACCATGGAGGTGGAGGAGTTCCTGAAGGAAGCGGC
