>Addgene plasmid #69028 | pMSCV-KD-mAbl | addgene partial sequence | sequence record 123140 | MSCV_C_rev2 5'-ggccagaggccacttgtgtagcgcc-3'
GCCCAGCGGGGCTGCTAAAGCGCATGCTCCAGACTGCCTTGGGAAAAGCGCCTCCCCTACCCGGTAGAAT
TCGTTAACCTCGAGCGGCCGCGAAGCTTGCTGTCCAAGATCTGCCGGGCACACTGCTGAAGATACTGAGA
GCAGGTGACAGACCACACTGCCCAGCTCCTGTTTCCAGTGCCCACCCATCTGGGCCCCTGGCTTTAGCAC
CTCATGACCCTTAAAGCGACAGCTTCCTTCCAATGAAAACACAGTGAGCACAGGCTCTCGGGGACAGTTT
GTAAGCATCAAAGGTGCAGGTACAGTAAGCACAGGGGCTCCCATGCCTTGGTGACAAGAAGGTCCATCAG
AGGAGGTCGTTCTGCAAGGACAGGGAAGAGCACTCCAGGCTGACCTGGGAGCTGGGTCTGAGGCACCGGG
GAGTGAGAAGCCTGGTGGCCAGGCAGGCCAGATGTAGTCTTCAGAGCAGGAGACCCATCCACAGGCAGTG
AGGAGAGGTGGCTGACGCCTGGGCTGGACAGGAAAGGTGCAGGGCAGCTGGTGCACAACACAGGAGGAAG
AGCCAACTCCACCAGGCTCCATCCAGGTCTCCCTCAGGCTCTGCTTGTCTCTCTTTAAAGCTCCTGGGGA
AAGACGCCAGCTCCCCAGTCCCCTGTCCCCATCTTTATAGGCACAAGAGCCCTGTGAACTGCAACATCTC
TTGCTGACATACACTGGTTGCTGCTACCTCCGGACAATGTCGCTGATCTCCTTCACAGAGCTGAGCAGCT
TGCTGAAGTCTTGGGTGGCAGCTGGCCCACTGGAGGCTGTGGCAGGGCAGATCTGCAGCTCTCGGAGGTT
GCTCTCCAGCTTGTTGATAGCCTCACGGAAGGCAAACTTGTTCCTCATCTGCTGGATAGAGTCCACATAG
CTCACACAGAAAGTGTACAGGTTCTTGCCAGCCTCCAGTACAGCACTGTGGCTGGCCATCTGCTCTGAGT
TCCGGGAGATGGCAAGGCACAGGGCCTCAGTACTGTCCAGAACCACACCCTTGGTGATGGTGCCACTGGC
AATGCGCTCTGGCGGCTGGCGGGTCTTCCTA
