>Addgene plasmid #69028 | pMSCV-KD-mAbl | addgene partial sequence | sequence record 125038 | mAbl1-R1 5'-GTTCTTGCCAGCCTCCAGTAC-3'
TCTGCTCTGAGTTCCGGGAGATGGCAAGGCACAGGGCCTCAGTACTGTCCAGAACCACACCCTTGGTGAT
GGTGCCACTGGCAATGCGCTCTGGCGGCTGGCGGGTCTTCCTAAGAGACACACGGGTTGATATGAGGGGG
ATGAAGGCGGCAGAAGATGGCTGCTGGTCCCCAGCCAGGGGTGAAGGAGCTGGTGCTGTGGAGGGGGTGG
AGACCGGGCTGGTGGGAGTCCCTGGAGGCTTAGCCGTCGATCCTCCTCCTCCCTTGTCATCGTCGTCCTT
GTAGTCTCCTCCTCCTCCCGTCGACTGGGGCTTTGGCACAGATGGGGGCACAGGCTTTCTCAGTCCTTCT
CCAGGTGGGCCGGCCTTGGTGGGGTCAGTGTTCACAGCATCCATAGCCAGACTCGTGCATTTTGTCTTTG
TGGGCCCCCCTGCCTCCCCGGCCTCTTGGCTGGGGCTCTGTGCGGGCTTGCCTGCTTTTCCTGTGCAGGC
AGGAGGAGGCGGCGGGGCAGGCTTGAGCTTAGCCAGTCGCCCCTTGTCTCTCCCTGGGGACTCCGAGCTG
TGCTTGTGCCTCCTTACGCGCATCTCCTCAGAGGAGGCCTTGCTGAGGCCCACTTTGTTGCTGGGGGGTG
CTGGCTCTGCAGTGGCCGGAGTCCCCATGCCTGAGGCACTGCCCTTGGTGGCCTCTTCCTTGTGAGAGAG
GCCAGAGGAAGGAGAGGCAGTGACCTGCCTGCGGAGGAGTTTGGGAGTCAAGCTGGGAGGGCTGGAGCCA
GGGCTGGATTCTGTGTCTTTGAAGCCTTCTTCAGCAGCCTCCTCGTTCTTCTTCACCAGCCGGGGAGGGG
GCATCGCCGTGCTTTTGGCCACCTGCTCAGACCTGCTCTCACTGGTGCGTTTCCGAGGCAGAGCTGGCTT
TTCGCTTTTGTGCCCTCCAAAGGTGGATGAGTCAAACTGCTTGCCAGCAGACGGCAGGTCTCGAGGCAGC
GTGACCGACCGCCACTCTGTGTCCCTTGCCCCATGGG
